Addgene plasmid #143142: TFORF1623
Purpose: Lentiviral vector for overexpressing transcription factor ORFs with unique 24-bp barcodes. Barcodes facilitate identification of transcription factors in pooled screens.
Depositing lab: Feng Zhang. Depositing organization: Broad Institute. Publication: A transcription factor atlas of directed differentiation. Joung J, Ma S, Tay T, Geiger-Schuller KR, Kirchgatterer PC, Verdine VK, Guo B, Arias-Garcia MA, Allen WE, Singh A, Kuksenko O, Abudayyeh OO, Gootenberg JS, Fu Z, Macrae RK, Buenrostro JD, Regev A, Zhang F. Cell. 2023 Jan 5;186(1):209-229.e26. doi: 10.1016/j.cell.2022.11.026. PubMed 36608654.
Backbone
  Vector backbone: pLX_TRC317
  Backbone manufacturer: Broad Institute Genetic Perturbation Platform
  Backbone size w/o insert (bp): 8264
  Vector type: Mammalian Expression, Lentiviral
  Selectable markers: Puromycin
Growth in bacteria
  Bacterial resistance: Ampicillin, 100 μg/mL
  Growth temperature: 37°C
  Growth strain: NEB Stable
  Copy number: High Copy
Gene/Insert
  Gene/Insert name: ZNF510
  Species: H. sapiens (human)
  Insert size (bp): 2153
  Entrez Gene: ZNF510 (a.k.a. KIAA0972, MGC33740)
  Promoter: EF1a
  Cloning method: Unknown
  Sequencing primers: 5′ GGGTGGAGACTGAAGTTAGGCCAG; 3′ CACATAGCGTAAAAGGAGCAACATAG
Terms and licenses: Academic/Nonprofit Terms; Industry Terms: Not Available to Industry
Depositor comments: NM_001314059,NM_014930,XM_017014483,ENST00000223428,ENST00000375231 . The transcription factor ORF portion of this plasmid was synthesized by Genewiz. Please test multiple small colonies in case of plasmid recombination. To make this collection available in a timely manner, a portion of this collection was not fully sequenced by Addgene. If an Addgene verified full plasmid sequence is not available, please contact us prior to placing an order to request the full sequence.
How to cite: TFORF1623 was a gift from Feng Zhang (Addgene plasmid # 143142 ; http://n2t.net/addgene:143142 ; RRID:Addgene_143142)
