[The description below was written by a language model from this plasmid's Addgene catalogue record and pLannotate feature annotations shown in this document.]
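Description:
TFORF1623 is a third-generation-style, self-inactivating lentiviral expression plasmid built on the pLX_TRC317 backbone. It belongs to a barcoded library of human transcription factor open reading frames. It is maintained in E. coli through a high-copy ColE1/pUC origin with ampicillin resistance (AmpR), and it also carries an f1 origin and residual lac/T7/T3 cloning-vector elements. The depositor warns that the plasmid can recombine, a common issue with LTR-containing vectors.

The viral portion starts with an RSV promoter fused to a truncated HIV-1 5' LTR, which drives genomic RNA production in packaging cells. This is followed by the Ψ packaging signal with a gag fragment, the RRE for Rev-dependent nuclear export, and a cPPT/CTS, and it ends with a ΔU3 3' LTR and an SV40 poly(A) signal. Two expression units lie between the LTRs. An SV40 early promoter drives puromycin N-acetyltransferase for selection of transduced mammalian cells. A downstream EF-1α promoter drives human ZNF510, a zinc finger protein thought to be involved in transcriptional regulation. A WPRE after the insert enhances transcript stability and expression.

The automated annotation marks ZNF510 as two fragments with an unannotated gap between them, although the annotated span roughly matches the stated insert size. The 24-bp barcode described in the catalogue entry is not annotated as a feature, so its position cannot be given from the table. The short U6 promoter fragment between the ORF and the WPRE is only a partial match, and its role is not stated. The construct is intended for overexpressing ZNF510 individually or in pooled screens, where the barcode identifies which transcription factor each cell received, as in directed-differentiation studies.
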