Features (pLannotate 1.2.2; 32 found; start..end, strand, type, name):
      5..231     +  promoter       RSV promoter: Rous sarcoma virus enhancer/promoter
    232..412     +  LTR            5' LTR (truncated): truncated 5' long terminal repeat (LTR) from HIV-1
    459..584     +  misc_feature   HIV-1 Ψ: packaging signal of human immunodeficiency virus type 1
    568..931     +  CDS            HIV-1 gag (fragment): gag protein from human immunodeficiency virus 1; gag
   1077..1310    +  misc_feature   RRE: The Rev response element (RRE) of HIV-1 allows for Rev-dependent mRNA export from the nucleus to the cytoplasm.
   1687..1713    +  CDS            Rev (fragment): human immunodeficiency virus 1 (HIV-1) Rev protein; rev; enhances nuclear export of unspliced and incompletely spliced viral mRNAs
   1720..1743    +  promoter       SV40 promoter (fragment): SV40 early promoter
   1744..1815    +  promoter       SV40 promoter (fragment): SV40 enhancer and early promoter
   1839..1974    +  rep_origin     SV40 ori: SV40 origin of replication
   2020..2616    +  CDS            PuroR (fragment): puromycin N-acetyltransferase; pac from Streptomyces; confers resistance to puromycin
   2665..2782    +  misc_feature   cPPT/CTS: central polypurine tract and central termination sequence of HIV-1
   2847..2913    +  CDS            small t antigen (fragment): SV40 (simian virus 40) small t antigen
   2920..4098    +  promoter       EF-1α promoter: strong constitutive promoter for human elongation factor EF-1α
   4115..5383    +  CDS            ZNF510 (fragment): ZN510_HUMAN - Also known as KIAA0972. Experimental evidence at transcript level: Swiss-Prot protein existence level 2. May be involved in transcriptional regulation. From Homo sapiens (Human).
   6101..6163    +  CDS            ZNF510 (fragment): ZN510_HUMAN - Also known as KIAA0972. Experimental evidence at transcript level: Swiss-Prot protein existence level 2. May be involved in transcriptional regulation. From Homo sapiens (Human).
   6179..6232    +  promoter       U6 promoter (fragment): RNA polymerase III promoter for human U6 snRNA
   6274..6862    +  misc_feature   WPRE: woodchuck hepatitis virus posttranscriptional regulatory element
   6913..6932    +  misc_feature   cPPT/CTS (fragment): central polypurine tract and central termination sequence of HIV-1
   6934..7167    +  LTR            3' LTR (ΔU3): self-inactivating 3' long terminal repeat (LTR) from HIV-1
   7245..7366    +  polyA_signal   SV40 poly(A) signal: SV40 polyadenylation signal
   7406..7541    +  rep_origin     SV40 ori: SV40 origin of replication
   7562..7580    -  promoter       T7 promoter: promoter for bacteriophage T7 RNA polymerase
   7588..7743    +  CDS            lacZα (fragment): LacZα fragment of β-galactosidase; lacZ fragment
   7748..8176    +  rep_origin     f1 ori (sequence partly withheld): f1 bacteriophage origin of replication; arrow indicates direction of (+) strand synthesis
   8229..8333    +  promoter       AmpR promoter: bla
   8334..9194    +  CDS            AmpR: β-lactamase; bla; confers resistance to ampicillin, carbenicillin, and related antibiotics
   9365..9953    +  rep_origin     ori: high-copy-number ColE1/pMB1/pBR322/pUC origin of replication
  10136..10228   +  CDS            lacI (fragment): lac repressor; lacI; The lac repressor binds to the lac operator to inhibit transcription in E. coli. This inhibition can be relieved by adding lactose or isopropyl-β-D-thiogalactopyranoside (IPTG).
  10241..10262   +  protein_bind   CAP binding site: CAP binding activates transcription in the presence of cAMP. E. coli catabolite activator protein
  10277..10307   +  promoter       lac promoter: promoter for the E. coli lac operon
  10315..10331   +  protein_bind   lac operator: The lac repressor binds to the lac operator to inhibit transcription in E. coli. This inhibition can be relieved by adding lactose or isopropyl-β-D-thiogalactopyranoside (IPTG). lac repressor encoded by lacI
  10376..10394   +  promoter       T3 promoter: promoter for bacteriophage T3 RNA polymerase
>Addgene plasmid #143142 | TFORF1623 | addgene full sequence | sequence record 397807 | Addgene NGS Result
TTAATGTAGTCTTATGCAATACTCTTGTAGTCTTGCAACATGGTAACGATGAGTTAGCAACATGCCTTAC
AAGGAGAGAAAAAGCACCGTGCATGCCGATTGGTGGAAGTAAGGTGGTACGATCGTGCCTTATTAGGAAG
GCAACAGACGGGTCTGACATGGATTGGACGAACCACTGAATTGCCGCATTGCAGAGATATTGTATTTAAG
TGCCTAGCTCGATACATAAACGGGTCTCTCTGGTTAGACCAGATCTGAGCCTGGGAGCTCTCTGGCTAAC
TAGGGAACCCACTGCTTAAGCCTCAATAAAGCTTGCCTTGAGTGCTTCAAGTAGTGTGTGCCCGTCTGTT
GTGTGACTCTGGTAACTAGAGATCCCTCAGACCCTTTTAGTCAGTGTGGAAAATCTCTAGCAGTGGCGCC
CGAACAGGGACTTGAAAGCGAAAGGGAAACCAGAGGAGCTCTCTCGACGCAGGACTCGGCTTGCTGAAGC
GCGCACGGCAAGAGGCGAGGGGCGGCGACTGGTGAGTACGCCAAAAATTTTGACTAGCGGAGGCTAGAAG
GAGAGAGATGGGTGCGAGAGCGTCAGTATTAAGCGGGGGAGAATTAGATCGCGATGGGAAAAAATTCGGT
TAAGGCCAGGGGGAAAGAAAAAATATAAATTAAAACATATAGTATGGGCAAGCAGGGAGCTAGAACGATT
CGCAGTTAATCCTGGCCTGTTAGAAACATCAGAAGGCTGTAGACAAATACTGGGACAGCTACAACCATCC
CTTCAGACAGGATCAGAAGAACTTAGATCATTATATAATACAGTAGCAACCCTCTATTGTGTGCATCAAA
GGATAGAGATAAAAGACACCAAGGAAGCTTTAGACAAGATAGAGGAAGAGCAAAACAAAAGTAAGACCAC
CGCACAGCAAGCGGCCGCTGATCTTCAGACCTGGAGGAGGAGATATGAGGGACAATTGGAGAAGTGAATT
ATATAAATATAAAGTAGTAAAAATTGAACCATTAGGAGTAGCACCCACCAAGGCAAAGAGAAGAGTGGTG
CAGAGAGAAAAAAGAGCAGTGGGAATAGGAGCTTTGTTCCTTGGGTTCTTGGGAGCAGCAGGAAGCACTA
TGGGCGCAGCGTCAATGACGCTGACGGTACAGGCCAGACAATTATTGTCTGGTATAGTGCAGCAGCAGAA
CAATTTGCTGAGGGCTATTGAGGCGCAACAGCATCTGTTGCAACTCACAGTCTGGGGCATCAAGCAGCTC
CAGGCAAGAATCCTGGCTGTGGAAAGATACCTAAAGGATCAACAGCTCCTGGGGATTTGGGGTTGCTCTG
GAAAACTCATTTGCACCACTGCTGTGCCTTGGAATGCTAGTTGGAGTAATAAATCTCTGGAACAGATTTG
GAATCACACGACCTGGATGGAGTGGGACAGAGAAATTAACAATTACACAAGCTTAATACACTCCTTAATT
GAAGAATCGCAAAACCAGCAAGAAAAGAATGAACAAGAATTATTGGAATTAGATAAATGGGCAAGTTTGT
GGAATTGGTTTAACATAACAAATTGGCTGTGGTATATAAAATTATTCATAATGATAGTAGGAGGCTTGGT
AGGTTTAAGAATAGTTTTTGCTGTACTTTCTATAGTGAATAGAGTTAGGCAGGGATATTCACCATTATCG
TTTCAGACCCACCTCCCAACCCCGAGGGGACCCATGCATTGCATCTCAATTAGTCAGCAACCAGGTGTGG
AAAGTCCCCAGGCTCCCCAGCAGGCAGAAGTATGCAAAGCATGCGTCTCAATTAGTCAGCAACCATAGTC
CCGCCCCTAACTCCGCCCATCCCGCCCCTAACTCCGCCCAGTTCCGCCCATTCTCCGCCCCATGGCTGAC
TAATTTTTTTTATTTATGCAGAGGCCGAGGCCGCCTCGGCCTCTGAGCTATTCCAGAAGTAGTGAGGAGG
CTTTTTTGGAGGCCTAGGCTTTTGCAAAAAGCTTTCTAGAGGTACCACCGGAGCTTACCATGACCGAGTA
CAAGCCCACGGTGCGCCTCGCCACCCGCGACGACGTCCCCAGGGCCGTACGCACCCTCGCCGCCGCGTTC
GCCGACTACCCCGCCACGCGCCACACCGTCGATCCGGACCGCCACATCGAGCGGGTCACCGAGCTGCAAG
AACTCTTCCTCACGCGCGTCGGGCTCGACATCGGCAAGGTGTGGGTCGCGGACGACGGCGCCGCCGTGGC
GGTCTGGACCACGCCGGAGAGCGTCGAAGCGGGGGCGGTGTTCGCCGAGATCGGCCCGCGCATGGCCGAG
TTGAGCGGTTCCCGGCTGGCCGCGCAGCAACAGATGGAAGGCCTCCTGGCGCCGCACCGGCCCAAGGAGC
CCGCGTGGTTCCTGGCCACCGTCGGCGTCTCGCCCGACCACCAGGGCAAGGGTCTGGGCAGCGCCGTCGT
GCTCCCCGGAGTGGAGGCGGCCGAGCGCGCCGGGGTGCCCGCCTTCCTGGAGACCTCCGCGCCCCGCAAC
CTCCCCTTCTACGAGCGGCTCGGCTTCACCGTCACCGCCGACGTCGAGGTGCCCGAAGGACCGCGCACCT
GGTGCATGACCCGCAAGCCCGGTGCCAGTTAACGAATTCTAGATCTTGAGACAAATGGCAGTATTCATCC
ACAATTTTAAAAGAAAAGGGGGGATTGGGGGGTACAGTGCAGGGGAAAGAATAGTAGACATAATAGCAAC
AGACATACAAACTAAAGAATTACAAAAACAAATTACAAAAATTCAAAATTTTCGGGTTTATTACAGGGAC
AGCAGAGATCCACTTTGGCGCCGGCTCGAGGCCTGCAGGTGCAAAGATGGATAAAGTTTTAAACAGAGAG
GAATCTTTGCAGCTAATGGACCTTCTAGGTCTTGAAAGGAGTGGGAATTGGCTCCGGTGCCCGTCAGTGG
GCAGAGCGCACATCGCCCACAGTCCCCGAGAAGTTGGGGGGAGGGGTCGGCAATTGAACCGGTGCCTAGA
GAAGGTGGCGCGGGGTAAACTGGGAAAGTGATGTCGTGTACTGGCTCCGCCTTTTTCCCGAGGGTGGGGG
AGAACCGTATATAAGTGCAGTAGTCGCCGTGAACGTTCTTTTTCGCAACGGGTTTGCCGCCAGAACACAG
GTAAGTGCCGTGTGTGGTTCCCGCGGGCCTGGCCTCTTTACGGGTTATGGCCCTTGCGTGCCTTGAATTA
CTTCCACCTGGCTGCAGTACGTGATTCTTGATCCCGAGCTTCGGGTTGGAAGTGGGTGGGAGAGTTCGAG
GCCTTGCGCTTAAGGAGCCCCTTCGCCTCGTGCTTGAGTTGAGGCCTGGCCTGGGCGCTGGGGCCGCCGC
GTGCGAATCTGGTGGCACCTTCGCGCCTGTCTCGCTGCTTTCGATAAGTCTCTAGCCATTTAAAATTTTT
GATGACCTGCTGCGACGCTTTTTTTCTGGCAAGATAGTCTTGTAAATGCGGGCCAAGATCTGCACACTGG
TATTTCGGTTTTTGGGGCCGCGGGCGGCGACGGGGCCCGTGCGTCCCAGCGCACATGTTCGGCGAGGCGG
GGCCTGCGAGCGCGGCCACCGAGAATCGGACGGGGGTAGTCTCAAGCTGGCCGGCCTGCTCTGGTGCCTG
GCCTCGCGCCGCCGTGTATCGCCCCGCCCTGGGCGGCAAGGCTGGCCCGGTCGGCACCAGTTGCGTGAGC
GGAAAGATGGCCGCTTCCCGGCCCTGCTGCAGGGAGCTCAAAATGGAGGACGCGGCGCTCGGGAGAGCGG
GCGGGTGAGTCACCCACACAAAGGAAAAGGGCCTTTCCGTCCTCAGCCGTCGCTTCATGTGACTCCACGG
AGTACCGGGCGCCGTCCAGGCACCTCGATTAGTTCTCGAGCTTTTGGAGTACGTCGTCTTTAGGTTGGGG
GGAGGGGTTTTATGCGATGGAGTTTCCCCACACTGAGTGGGTGGAGACTGAAGTTAGGCCAGCTTGGCAC
TTGATGTAATTCTCCTTGGAATTTGCCCTTTTTGAGTTTGGATCTTGGTTCATTCTCAAGCCTCAGACAG
TGGTTCAAAGTTTTTTTCTTCCATTTCAGGTGTCGTGAGGCTAGCACCGCCACCATGTCGCCACATCCAG
AAGCCATCACAGATTGTGTGACACTGAACACTGTGGGCCAACTTGCAGAAGGTGGTTATCCTTTACGGTT
CTCCACACTCTTTCAGGAGCAGCAGAAAATGAACATATCTCAGGCATCAGTGTCATTCAAGGACGTGACT
ATAGAATTCACCCAGGAGGAGTGGCAGCAAATGGCCCCTGTTCAGAAGAATCTGTACAGAGATGTGATGC
TGGAGAACTACAGCAACCTCGTCTCAGTGGGGTACTGCTGTTTCAAACCAGAGGTGATCTTCAAGTTGGA
GCAAGGAGAGGAGCCTTGGTTCTCAGAGGAGGAATTCTCAAACCAGAGTCACCCAAAAGATTACAGAGGT
GATGACCTGATCAAGCAGAACAAGAAAATCAAAGACAAACACTTGGAGCAAGCAATATGTATCAATAATA
AAACATTGACTACAGAGGAAGAGAAAGTTTTGGGGAAACCATTTACTCTGCATGTAGCTGCTGTTGCTTC
AACAAAAATGTCCTGCAAATGCAACTCATGGGAAGTGAATTTGCAAAGTATTTCTGAATTTATCATTAAT
AATAGAAACTATTCAACAAAGAAAATAGGTTGCGGTAATGTATGTGAGAATTCACCTTTCAAAATTAACT
TTGAGAAAACTCAGACTGGAGAGAAATTTTATGAACATAATAAAAACATGAAAGCTCTCAATTATAATGA
AAATCTTCCCAAGCATCCAAAGTTTCAAACTTTGGAGCAAGCTTTTGAATGTAATAAAATTGGAAAAGCC
TTTAATGATAAGGCTAACTGTGTTAAACATAACAGTTCTCACACAGGAGAAACATCCTCTAAAGATGATG
AATTTAGGAAAAATTGTGATAAGAAAACTCTCTTTGACCACAGGAGAACTGGCACAGGGAAGAAACACCT
GCATCTTAATCAATGTGGGAAATCCTTTGAGAAGTCAACTGTGGAGGAATATAATAAACTTAATATGGGT
ATAAAACATTATGAATTAAATCCAAGTGGAAATAATTTCAACAGAAAGGCACACCTCACTGATCCTCAAA
CAGCTGTCATAGAAGAGAACCCATTGGTAAGTAATGACAGAACACAGACTTGGGTTAAATCCTCTGAATA
TCATGAAAATAAGAAATCCTACCAGACGTCGGTTCACAGAGTTCGCCGAAGAAGTCACTCAATGATGAAA
CCCTATAAATGTAATGAATGTGGGAAATCCTTCTGTCAGAAAGGACATCTCATTCAACATCAGAGAACTC
ACACAGGAGAGAAACCATTTGAATGTAGTGAATGTGGAAAAACTTTCTCCCAGAAGTCACACCTCAGTAC
TCATCAGAGAATTCATACAGCAGAAAAACCCTATAAATGTAATGAATGTGGAAAAACATTTGTCCAGAAG
TCAACCCTCAGGGGACATCAAAGAATTCACACAGGAGAAAAACCCTATGAATGTAGTGAATGTGGGAAAA
CTTTTGTTCAGAAGTCCACCCTCAGAGATCATCACAGAATTCACACAGGGGAGAAATCCTTTCAATGCAA
TCAATGTGGAAAAACATTTGGCCAGAAGTCAAACCTCAGAATACATCAGAGAACTCACACTGGGGAGAAA
ACTTACCAGTGTAATGAATGTGAAAAATCCTTCTGGCGAAAAGATCATCTCATTCAACATCAGAAAACTC
ACACGGGAGAGAAACCATTCAAATGTAACGAATGTGGGAAAACTTTTGCCCGGACATCAACCCTCAGAGT
GCATCAAAGAATTCACACTGGGGAGAAACCATTTAAATGTAATGAATGTGGGAAGAAATTTGTCCGGAAA
GCAATCCTTAGTGATCATCAGAGAATTCACACAGGGGAGAAACCCTTTCAGTGTAATAAATGTGGGAAAA
CTTTTGGCCAGAAATCAAACCTCAGAATACATCAAAGGACTCACAGTGGGGAGAAATCTTATGAATGCAA
TGAATATGGGAAATTATGTAAGAAGTCTACCCTAAGCTTATACCAGAAAATTCAGGGAGAGGGGAATCCC
TATTAGTAATGAACTAGTCCGTAACTTGAAAGTATTTCGATTTCTTGGCTTTATATATCTTGTGGAAAGG
ACGACAAACAGCCGTGATGTATCAGATCACGCGTTAAGTCGACAATCAACCTCTGGATTACAAAATTTGT
GAAAGATTGACTGGTATTCTTAACTATGTTGCTCCTTTTACGCTATGTGGATACGCTGCTTTAATGCCTT
TGTATCATGCTATTGCTTCCCGTATGGCTTTCATTTTCTCCTCCTTGTATAAATCCTGGTTGCTGTCTCT
TTATGAGGAGTTGTGGCCCGTTGTCAGGCAACGTGGCGTGGTGTGCACTGTGTTTGCTGACGCAACCCCC
ACTGGTTGGGGCATTGCCACCACCTGTCAGCTCCTTTCCGGGACTTTCGCTTTCCCCCTCCCTATTGCCA
CGGCGGAACTCATCGCCGCCTGCCTTGCCCGCTGCTGGACAGGGGCTCGGCTGTTGGGCACTGACAATTC
CGTGGTGTTGTCGGGGAAATCATCGTCCTTTCCTTGGCTGCTCGCCTGTGTTGCCACCTGGATTCTGCGC
GGGACGTCCTTCTGCTACGTCCCTTCGGCCCTCAATCCAGCGGACCTTCCTTCCCGCGGCCTGCTGCCGG
CTCTGCGGCCTCTTCCGCGTCTTCGCCTTCGCCCTCAGACGAGTCGGATCTCCCTTTGGGCCGCCTCCCC
GCGTCGACTTTAAGACCAATGACTTACAAGGCAGCTGTAGATCTTAGCCACTTTTTAAAAGAAAAGGGGG
GACTGGAAGGGCTAATTCACTCCCAACGAAGACAAGATCTGCTTTTTGCTTGTACTGGGTCTCTCTGGTT
AGACCAGATCTGAGCCTGGGAGCTCTCTGGCTAACTAGGGAACCCACTGCTTAAGCCTCAATAAAGCTTG
CCTTGAGTGCTTCAAGTAGTGTGTGCCCGTCTGTTGTGTGACTCTGGTAACTAGAGATCCCTCAGACCCT
TTTAGTCAGTGTGGAAAATCTCTAGCAGTACGTATAGTAGTTCATGTCATCTTATTATTCAGTATTTATA
ACTTGCAAAGAAATGAATATCAGAGAGTGAGAGGAACTTGTTTATTGCAGCTTATAATGGTTACAAATAA
AGCAATAGCATCACAAATTTCACAAATAAAGCATTTTTTTCACTGCATTCTAGTTGTGGTTTGTCCAAAC
TCATCAATGTATCTTATCATGTCTGGCTCTAGCTATCCCGCCCCTAACTCCGCCCATCCCGCCCCTAACT
CCGCCCAGTTCCGCCCATTCTCCGCCCCATGGCTGACTAATTTTTTTTATTTATGCAGAGGCCGAGGCCG
CCTCGGCCTCTGAGCTATTCCAGAAGTAGTGAGGAGGCTTTTTTGGAGGCCTAGGGACGTACCCAATTCG
CCCTATAGTGAGTCGTATTACGCGCGCTCACTGGCCGTCGTTTTACAACGTCGTGACTGGGAAAACCCTG
GCGTTACCCAACTTAATCGCCTTGCAGCACATCCCCCTTTCGCCAGCTGGCGTAATAGCGAAGAGGCCCG
CACCGATCGCCCTTCCCAACAGTTGCGCAGCCTGAATGGCGAATGGG
[124 nt withheld, positions 7748-7871]
C
[91 nt withheld, positions 7873-7963]
A
[49 nt withheld, positions 7965-8013]
CCTTTGACGTTGGAGTCCACGTTCTTT
[37 nt withheld, positions 8041-8077]
ACCCTATCTCGGTCTATTCTTTTGATTTATAAGGGATTTTGCCGATTTCGGCCTATTGGTTAAAAAATGA
GCTGATTTAACAAAAATTTAACGCGAATTTTAACAAAATATTAACGCTTACAATTTAGGTGGCACTTTTC
GGGGAAATGTGCGCGGAACCCCTATTTGTTTATTTTTCTAAATACATTCAAATATGTATCCGCTCATGAG
ACAATAACCCTGATAAATGCTTCAATAATATTGAAAAAGGAAGAGTATGAGTATTCAACATTTCCGTGTC
GCCCTTATTCCCTTTTTTGCGGCATTTTGCCTTCCTGTTTTTGCTCACCCAGAAACGCTGGTGAAAGTAA
AAGATGCTGAAGATCAGTTGGGTGCACGAGTGGGTTACATCGAACTGGATCTCAACAGCGGTAAGATCCT
TGAGAGTTTTCGCCCCGAAGAACGTTTTCCAATGATGAGCACTTTTAAAGTTCTGCTATGTGGCGCGGTA
TTATCCCGTATTGACGCCGGGCAAGAGCAACTCGGTCGCCGCATACACTATTCTCAGAATGACTTGGTTG
AGTACTCACCAGTCACAGAAAAGCATCTTACGGATGGCATGACAGTAAGAGAATTATGCAGTGCTGCCAT
AACCATGAGTGATAACACTGCGGCCAACTTACTTCTGACAACGATCGGAGGACCGAAGGAGCTAACCGCT
TTTTTGCACAACATGGGGGATCATGTAACTCGCCTTGATCGTTGGGAACCGGAGCTGAATGAAGCCATAC
CAAACGACGAGCGTGACACCACGATGCCTGTAGCAATGGCAACAACGTTGCGCAAACTATTAACTGGCGA
ACTACTTACTCTAGCTTCCCGGCAACAATTAATAGACTGGATGGAGGCGGATAAAGTTGCAGGACCACTT
CTGCGCTCGGCCCTTCCGGCTGGCTGGTTTATTGCTGATAAATCTGGAGCCGGTGAGCGTGGGTCTCGCG
GTATCATTGCAGCACTGGGGCCAGATGGTAAGCCCTCCCGTATCGTAGTTATCTACACGACGGGGAGTCA
GGCAACTATGGATGAACGAAATAGACAGATCGCTGAGATAGGTGCCTCACTGATTAAGCATTGGTAACTG
TCAGACCAAGTTTACTCATATATACTTTAGATTGATTTAAAACTTCATTTTTAATTTAAAAGGATCTAGG
TGAAGATCCTTTTTGATAATCTCATGACCAAAATCCCTTAACGTGAGTTTTCGTTCCACTGAGCGTCAGA
CCCCGTAGAAAAGATCAAAGGATCTTCTTGAGATCCTTTTTTTCTGCGCGTAATCTGCTGCTTGCAAACA
AAAAAACCACCGCTACCAGCGGTGGTTTGTTTGCCGGATCAAGAGCTACCAACTCTTTTTCCGAAGGTAA
CTGGCTTCAGCAGAGCGCAGATACCAAATACTGTTCTTCTAGTGTAGCCGTAGTTAGGCCACCACTTCAA
GAACTCTGTAGCACCGCCTACATACCTCGCTCTGCTAATCCTGTTACCAGTGGCTGCTGCCAGTGGCGAT
AAGTCGTGTCTTACCGGGTTGGACTCAAGACGATAGTTACCGGATAAGGCGCAGCGGTCGGGCTGAACGG
GGGGTTCGTGCACACAGCCCAGCTTGGAGCGAACGACCTACACCGAACTGAGATACCTACAGCGTGAGCT
ATGAGAAAGCGCCACGCTTCCCGAAGGGAGAAAGGCGGACAGGTATCCGGTAAGCGGCAGGGTCGGAACA
GGAGAGCGCACGAGGGAGCTTCCAGGGGGAAACGCCTGGTATCTTTATAGTCCTGTCGGGTTTCGCCACC
TCTGACTTGAGCGTCGATTTTTGTGATGCTCGTCAGGGGGGCGGAGCCTATGGAAAAACGCCAGCAACGC
GGCCTTTTTACGGTTCCTGGCCTTTTGCTGGCCTTTTGCTCACATGTTCTTTCCTGCGTTATCCCCTGAT
TCTGTGGATAACCGTATTACCGCCTTTGAGTGAGCTGATACCGCTCGCCGCAGCCGAACGACCGAGCGCA
GCGAGTCAGTGAGCGAGGAAGCGGAAGAGCGCCCAATACGCAAACCGCCTCTCCCCGCGCGTTGGCCGAT
TCATTAATGCAGCTGGCACGACAGGTTTCCCGACTGGAAAGCGGGCAGTGAGCGCAACGCAATTAATGTG
AGTTAGCTCACTCATTAGGCACCCCAGGCTTTACACTTTATGCTTCCGGCTCGTATGTTGTGTGGAATTG
TGAGCGGATAACAATTTCACACAGGAAACAGCTATGACCATGATTACGCCAAGCGCGCAATTAACCCTCA
CTAAAGGGAACAAAAGCTGGAGCTGCAAGC
