>Addgene plasmid #143142 | TFORF1623 | depositor partial sequence | sequence record 281564 | Insert
ACCGCCACCATGTCGCCACATCCAGAAGCCATCACAGATTGTGTGACACTGAACACTGTGGGCCAACTTG
CAGAAGGTGGTTATCCTTTACGGTTCTCCACACTCTTTCAGGAGCAGCAGAAAATGAACATATCTCAGGC
ATCAGTGTCATTCAAGGACGTGACTATAGAATTCACCCAGGAGGAGTGGCAGCAAATGGCCCCTGTTCAG
AAGAATCTGTACAGAGATGTGATGCTGGAGAACTACAGCAACCTCGTCTCAGTGGGGTACTGCTGTTTCA
AACCAGAGGTGATCTTCAAGTTGGAGCAAGGAGAGGAGCCTTGGTTCTCAGAGGAGGAATTCTCAAACCA
GAGTCACCCAAAAGATTACAGAGGTGATGACCTGATCAAGCAGAACAAGAAAATCAAAGACAAACACTTG
GAGCAAGCAATATGTATCAATAATAAAACATTGACTACAGAGGAAGAGAAAGTTTTGGGGAAACCATTTA
CTCTGCATGTAGCTGCTGTTGCTTCAACAAAAATGTCCTGCAAATGCAACTCATGGGAAGTGAATTTGCA
AAGTATTTCTGAATTTATCATTAATAATAGAAACTATTCAACAAAGAAAATAGGTTGCGGTAATGTATGT
GAGAATTCACCTTTCAAAATTAACTTTGAGAAAACTCAGACTGGAGAGAAATTTTATGAACATAATAAAA
ACATGAAAGCTCTCAATTATAATGAAAATCTTCCCAAGCATCCAAAGTTTCAAACTTTGGAGCAAGCTTT
TGAATGTAATAAAATTGGAAAAGCCTTTAATGATAAGGCTAACTGTGTTAAACATAACAGTTCTCACACA
GGAGAAACATCCTCTAAAGATGATGAATTTAGGAAAAATTGTGATAAGAAAACTCTCTTTGACCACAGGA
GAACTGGCACAGGGAAGAAACACCTGCATCTTAATCAATGTGGGAAATCCTTTGAGAAGTCAACTGTGGA
GGAATATAATAAACTTAATATGGGTATAAAACATTATGAATTAAATCCAAGTGGAAATAATTTCAACAGA
AAGGCACACCTCACTGATCCTCAAACAGCTGTCATAGAAGAGAACCCATTGGTAAGTAATGACAGAACAC
AGACTTGGGTTAAATCCTCTGAATATCATGAAAATAAGAAATCCTACCAGACGTCGGTTCACAGAGTTCG
CCGAAGAAGTCACTCAATGATGAAACCCTATAAATGTAATGAATGTGGGAAATCCTTCTGTCAGAAAGGA
CATCTCATTCAACATCAGAGAACTCACACAGGAGAGAAACCATTTGAATGTAGTGAATGTGGAAAAACTT
TCTCCCAGAAGTCACACCTCAGTACTCATCAGAGAATTCATACAGCAGAAAAACCCTATAAATGTAATGA
ATGTGGAAAAACATTTGTCCAGAAGTCAACCCTCAGGGGACATCAAAGAATTCACACAGGAGAAAAACCC
TATGAATGTAGTGAATGTGGGAAAACTTTTGTTCAGAAGTCCACCCTCAGAGATCATCACAGAATTCACA
CAGGGGAGAAATCCTTTCAATGCAATCAATGTGGAAAAACATTTGGCCAGAAGTCAAACCTCAGAATACA
TCAGAGAACTCACACTGGGGAGAAAACTTACCAGTGTAATGAATGTGAAAAATCCTTCTGGCGAAAAGAT
CATCTCATTCAACATCAGAAAACTCACACGGGAGAGAAACCATTCAAATGTAACGAATGTGGGAAAACTT
TTGCCCGGACATCAACCCTCAGAGTGCATCAAAGAATTCACACTGGGGAGAAACCATTTAAATGTAATGA
ATGTGGGAAGAAATTTGTCCGGAAAGCAATCCTTAGTGATCATCAGAGAATTCACACAGGGGAGAAACCC
TTTCAGTGTAATAAATGTGGGAAAACTTTTGGCCAGAAATCAAACCTCAGAATACATCAAAGGACTCACA
GTGGGGAGAAATCTTATGAATGCAATGAATATGGGAAATTATGTAAGAAGTCTACCCTAAGCTTATACCA
GAAAATTCAGGGAGAGGGGAATCCCTATTAGTAATGAACTAGTCCGTAACTTGAAAGTATTTCGATTTCT
TGGCTTTATATATCTTGTGGAAAGGACGACAAACAGCCGTGATGTATCAGATC
