>Addgene plasmid #143142 | TFORF1623 | depositor partial sequence | sequence record 281565 | Barcode
CAAACAGCCGTGATGTATCAGATC
